>Addgene plasmid #63471 | pFusB2-2 | depositor partial sequence | sequence record 105460 | pFUSB2_AC
AGTCTTAAGCGTCTCATGGCCTGACCCCGGACCAAGTGGTGGCTATCGCCAGCAACATTGGCGGCAAGCA
AGCGCTCGAAACGGTGCAGCGGCTGTTGCCGGTGCTGTGCCAGGACCATGGCCTGACTCCGGACCAAGTG
GTGGCTATCGCCAGCCACGATGGCGGCAAGCAAGCGCTCGAAACGGTGCAGCGGCTGTTGCCGGTGCTGT
GCCAGGACCATGGCCTGACCCCGGACCAAGTGGTGGCTATCGAGACGTC
