>Addgene plasmid #63471 | pFusB2-2 | depositor partial sequence | sequence record 105461 | FusB2
CGTCTCATGGCCTGACCCCGGACCAAGTGGTGGCTATCGAGACCGGCGCCGCTACAGGGCGCGTCCCATT
CGCCATTCAGGCTGCGCAACTGTTGGGAAGGGCGATCGGTGCGGGCCTCTTCGCTATTACGCCAGCTGGC
GAAAGGGGGATGTGCTGCAAGGCGATTAAGTTGGGTAACGCCAGGGTTTTCCCAGTCACGACGTTGTAAA
ACGACGGCCAGTGAGCGCGCGTAATACGACTCACTATAGGGCGAATTGGGTACCGGGCCCCCCCTCGAGG
TCCTCCAGCTTTTGTTCCCTTTAGTGAGGGTTAATTGCGCGCTTGGCGTAATCATGGTCATAGCTGTTTC
CTGTGTGAAATTGTTATCCGCTCACAATTCCACACAACATACGAGCCGGAAGCATAAAGTGTAAAGCCTG
GGGTGCCTAATGAGTGAGCTAACTCACATTAATTGCGTTGCGCTCACTGCCCGCTTTCCACCGGTGGTCT
CAGGACCATGGCCTGACCCCGGACCAAGTGGTGGCTATCGAGACGTCTAGACCAGCCAGGACAGAAATGC
CTCGACTTCGCTGCTACCCAAGGTTGCCGGGTGACGCACACCGTGGAAACGGATGAAGGCACGAACCCAG
TGGACATAAGCCTGTTCGGTTCGTAAGCTGTAATGCAAGTAGCGTATGCGCTCACGCAACTGGTCCAGAA
CCTTGACCGAACGCAGCGGTGGTAACGGCGCAGTGGCGGTTTTCATGGCTTGTTATGACTGTTTTTTTGG
GGTACAGTCTATGCCTCGGGCATCCAAGCAGCAAGCGCGTTACGCCGTGGGTCGATGTTTGATGTTATGG
AGCAGCAACGATGTTACGCAGCAGGGCAGTCGCCCTAAAACAAAGTTAAACATTATGAGGGAAGCGGTGA
TCGCCGAAGTATCGACTCAACTATCAGAGGTAGTTGGCGTCATCGAGCGCCATCTCGAACCGACGTTGCT
GGCCGTACATTTGTACGGCTCCGCAGTGGATGGCGGCCTGAAGCCACACAGTGATATTGATTTGCTGGTT
ACGGTGACCGTAAGGCTTGATGAAACAACGCGGCGAGCTTTGATCAACGACCTTTTGGAAACTTCGGCTT
CCCCTGGAGAGAGCGAGATTCTCCGCGCTGTAGAAGTCACCATTGTTGTGCACGACGACATCATTCCGTG
GCGTTATCCAGCTAAGCGCGAACTGCAATTTGGAGAATGGCAGCGCAATGACATTCTTGCAGGTATCTTC
GAGCCAGCCACGATCGACATTGATCTGGCTATCTTGCTGACAAAAGCAAGAGAACATAGCGTTGCCTTGG
TAGGTCCAGCGGCGGAGGAACTCTTTGATCCGGTTCCTGAACAGGATCTATTTGAGGCGCTAAATGAAAC
CTTAACGCTATGGAACTCGCCGCCCGACTGGGCTGGCGATGAGCGAAATGTAGTGCTTACGTTGTCCCGC
ATTTGGTACAGCGCAGTAACCGGCAAAATCGCGCCGAAGGATGTCGCTGCCGACTGGGCAATGGAGCGCC
TGCCGGCCCAGTATCAGCCCGTCATACTTGAAGCTAGACAGGCTTATCTTGGACAAGAAGAAGATCGCTT
GGCCTCGCGCGCAGATCAGTTGGAAGAATTTGTCCACTACGTGAAAGGCGAGATCACCAAGGTAGTCGGC
AAATAACCCTCGAGCCACCCATGACCAAAATCCCTTAACGTGAGTTACGCGTCGTTCCACTGAGCGTCAG
ACCCCGTAGAAAAGATCAAAGGATCTTCTTGAGATCCTTTTTTTCTGCGCGTAATCTGCTGCTTGCAAAC
AAAAAAACCACCGCTACCAGCGGTGGTTTGTTTGCCGGATCAAGAGCTACCAACTCTTTTTCCGAAGGTA
ACTGGCTTCAGCAGAGCGCAGATACCAAATACTGTCCTTCTAGTGTAGCCGTAGTTAGGCCACCACTTCA
AGAACTCTGTAGCACCGCCTACATACCTCGCTCTGCTAATCCTGTTACCAGTGGCTGCTGCCAGTGGCGA
TAAGTCGTGTCTTACCGGGTTGGACTCAAGACGATAGTTACCGGATAAGGCGCAGCGGTCGGGCTGAACG
GGGGGTTCGTGCACACAGCCCAGCTTGGAGCGAACGACCTACACCGAACTGAGATACCTACAGCGTGAGC
ATTGAGAAAGCGCCACGCTTCCCGAAGGGAGAAAGGCGGACAGGTATCCGGTAAGCGGCAGGGTCGGAAC
AGGAGAGCGCACGAGGGAGCTTCCAGGGGGAAACGCCTGGTATCTTTATAGTCCTGTCGGGTTTCGCCAC
CTCTGACTTGAGCGTCGATTTTTGTGATGCTCGTCAGGGGGGCGGAGCCTATGGAAAAACGCCAGCAACG
CGGCCTTTTTACGGTTCCTGGCCTTTTGCTGGCCTTTTGCTCACATGTTCTTTCCTGCGTTATCCCCTGA
TTCTGTGGATAACCGTATTACCGCCTTTGAGTGAGCTGATACCGCTCGCCGCAGCCGAACGACCGAGCGC
AGCGAGTCAGTGAGCGAGGAAGCGGAAGAGCGCCCAATACGCAAACCGCCTCTCCCCGCGCGTTGGCCGA
TTCATTAATGCAGCTGGCACGACAGGTTTCCCGACTGGAAAGCGGGCAGTGAGCGCAACGCAATTAATAC
GCGTACCGCTAGCCAGGAAGAGTTTGTAGAAACGCAAAAAGGCCATCCGTCAGGATGGCCTTCTGCTTAG
TTTGATGCCTGGCAGTTTATGGCGGGCGTCCTGCCCGCCACCCTCCGGGCCGTTGCTTCACAACGTTCAA
ATCCGCTCCCGGCGGATTTGTCCTACTCAGGAGAGCGTTCACCGACAAACAACAGATAAAACGAAAGGCC
CAGTCTTCCGACTGAGCCTTTCGTTTTATTTGATGCCTGGCAGTTCCCTACTCTCGCGTTAACGCTAGCA
TGGATGTTTTCCCAGTCACGACGTTGTAAAACGACGGCCAGTCTTAAG
