>Addgene plasmid #63471 | pFusB2-2 | addgene partial sequence | sequence record 115667 | pCR8_R1 5'-cgaaccgaacaggcttatgt-3'
GGTGTGCGTCACCCGGCAACCTTGGGTAGCAGCGAAGTCGAGGCATTTCTGTCCTGGCTGGTCTAGACGT
CTCGATAGCCACCACTTGGTCCGGGGTCAGGCCATGGTCCTGGCACAGCACCGGCAACAGCCGCTGCACC
GTTTCGAGCGCTTGCTTGCCGCCATCGTGGCTGGCGATAGCCACCACTTGGTCCGGAGTCAGGCCATGGT
CCTGGCACAGCACCGGCAACAGCCGCTGCACCGTTTCGAGCGCTTGCTTGCCGCCAATGTTGCTGGCGAT
AGCCACCACTTGGTCCGGGGTCAGGCCATGAGACGCTTAAGACTGGCCGTCGTTTTACAACGTCGTGACT
GGGAAAACATCCATGCTAGCGTTAACGCGAGAGTAGGGAACTGCCAGGCATCAAATAAAACGAAAGGCTC
AGTCGGAAGACTGGGCCTTTCGTTTTATCTGTTGTTTGTCGGTGAACGCTCTCCTGAGTAGGACAAATCC
GCCGGGAGCGGATTTGAACGTTGTGAAGCAACGGCCCGGAGGGTGGCGGGCAGGACGCCCGCCATAAACT
GCCAGGCATCAAACTAAGCAGAAGGCCATCCTGACGGATGGCCTTTTTGCGTTTCTACAAACTCTTCCTG
GCTAGCGGTACGCGTATTAATTGCGTTGCGCTCACTGCCCGCTTTCCAGTCGGGAAA
