[The description below was written by a language model from this plasmid's Addgene catalogue record.]
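Description:
pFusB2-2 is a component plasmid of the FusX TALE assembly system, a library-based scheme for building TAL effector repeat arrays in a single step. It is built on the FusB2 backbone (about 3 kb without insert), classed as a TALEN-type vector, and serves as a bacterial cloning and storage plasmid rather than an expression construct. It is maintained at high copy number in standard E. coli cloning strains under spectinomycin selection. The record does not name the origin of replication or list any promoter, and no feature table is provided. The use of pCR8-type sequencing primers suggests a pCR8-related backbone, but this is not stated outright.

The insert is a synthetic two-repeat module carrying the repeat variable diresidues NI and HD, also labelled B2_AC. Under the standard TALE recognition code, NI specifies adenine and HD specifies cytosine, so the module reads the dinucleotide AC. It is designated to occupy RVD positions 13 and 14 of an assembled TALEN array. The module was introduced through BsaI sites that were destroyed during cloning, which is consistent with Golden Gate-style assembly, where type IIS enzymes cut outside their recognition sequence and leave custom overhangs that allow seamless, ordered ligation.

In use, pFusB2-2 would be chosen from the set of FusB2 plasmids when the target DNA sequence requires AC at positions 13–14. It would then be combined with other positional library plasmids and a receiver vector to generate a full-length custom TALE DNA-binding domain for genome editing applications.
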