Addgene plasmid #63471: pFusB2-2
Purpose: Encodes RVD positions 13-14 in TALEN assembly
Depositing lab: Stephen Ekker. Depositing organization: Mayo Foundation for Medical Education and Research. Publication: FusX: A rapid one-step TALE assembly system for genome science. Ma AC, McNulty MS, Tanya PL, Jarryd CM, Martinez-Galvez G, Argue DP, Lee HB, Urban MD, Bullard CE, Blackburn PR, Man TK, Clark KJ, Ekker SC. Hum Gene Ther. 2016 Jun;27(6):451-63. doi: 10.1089/hum.2015.172 PubMed 26854857.
Backbone
  Vector backbone: FusB2
  Backbone size w/o insert (bp): 2988
  Vector type: TALEN
Growth in bacteria
  Bacterial resistance: Spectinomycin, 50 μg/mL
  Growth temperature: 37°C
  Growth strain: DH5alpha
  Copy number: High Copy
Gene/Insert
  Gene/Insert name: NI HD (alt name: B2_AC)
  Species: Synthetic
  Mutation: none
  Cloning method: Restriction Enzyme; 5′ cloning site BsaI (destroyed during cloning); 3′ cloning site BsaI (destroyed during cloning)
  Sequencing primers: 5′ pCR8_F1; 3′ pCR8_R1
Terms and licenses: Academic/Nonprofit Terms; Industry Terms: Not Available to Industry
How to cite: pFusB2-2 was a gift from Stephen Ekker (Addgene plasmid # 63471 ; http://n2t.net/addgene:63471 ; RRID:Addgene_63471)
